>Addgene plasmid #234210 | pAIP4_2WWE | addgene full sequence | sequence record 464175 | Addgene NGS Result
TAAAATTCGCGTTAAATTTTTGTTAAATCAGCTCATTTTTTAACCAATAGGCCGAAATCGGCAAAATCCC
TTATAAATCAAAAGAATAGACCGAGATAGGGT
[37 nt withheld, positions 103-139]
AAAGAACGTGGACTCCAACGTCAAAGG
[49 nt withheld, positions 167-215]
T
[91 nt withheld, positions 217-307]
G
[124 nt withheld, positions 309-432]
CCCATTCGCCAATCCGGATATAGTTCCTCCTTTCAGCAAAAAACCCCTCAAGACCCGTTTAGAGGCCCCA
AGGGGTTATGCTAGTTATTGCTCAGCGGTGGCAGCAGCCAACTCAGCTTCCTTTCGGGCTTTGTTAGCAG
CCGGATCTCAGTGGTGGTGGTGGTGGTGCTCGAGTCATTACGAACCCTCGCTCAGGAAGAAGGACAAAAC
GCAGTCGGAATTGGTCACCTCGTGGCTCACGTTCAGGATTTGTTCCATATAATGATTTAAATCACGAAAA
CGGCGGTGGTCGCTGTTGGTAAACGGCAGATGCCACCAATGCGGAAATTCCGGCAGGGTCAAGCTCGCAA
ATTGTTTCTGCAGCTGAGAGTGCAGCTTGCTGAATTGCTCGAACGATTTTTCCGTCAATGAAGTCTCGTT
GTTGGAGTGGGTAACCTGAATCAGGTAGAGGTTGCTGCTCTTCTTAGAAAATCCTAGTATTGTAGCCCTT
TCAATTGATCCAGAGCCGCCAATCTGTTCACGGTGGGCTTCAATGATGTCGTTGTCTTCCATGTCCAGGT
CTTCCGGCGCTTGATCTGCCTGGATGCGAATACCGTCATACAGGAAACGCAGGCTATCCATTTCCTTGCC
CTGACGTTTGGCAAACGCTTCCATCAGGCGACGCAGCGGCGTGGTCTTTTTGATCTTAAAGAAAATTTCA
GAGCTGCCGTCACTAACTTTCAGGTTAATATGGGTTTCCGGTTTCACTTCCGGCTTGACTTCCGGCTTTG
CTTCTTGGTTGACTTCCGAATCTTGCAGGCTACCGTGGTGATGGTGATGGTGATGATGGTGATGAATCTT
CGCCATCATATGTATATCTCCTTCTTAAAGTTAAACAAAATTATTTCTAGAGGGGAATTGTTATCCGCTC
ACAATTCCCCTATAGTGAGTCGTATTAATTTCGCGGGATCGAGATCGATCTCGATCCTCTACGCCGGACG
CATCGTGGCCGGCATCACCGGCGCCACAGGTGCGGTTGCTGGCGCCTATATCGCCGACATCACCGATGGG
GAAGATCGGGCTCGCCACTTCGGGCTCATGAGCGCTTGTTTCGGCGTGGGTATGGTGGCAGGCCCCGTGG
CCGGGGGACTGTTGGGCGCCATCTCCTTGCATGCACCATTCCTTGCGGCGGCGGTGCTCAACGGCCTCAA
CCTACTACTGGGCTGCTTCCTAATGCAGGAGTCGCATAAGGGAGAGCGTCGAGATCCCGGACACCATCGA
ATGGCGCAAAACCTTTCGCGGTATGGCATGATAGCGCCCGGAAGAGAGTCAATTCAGGGTGGTGAATGTG
AAACCAGTAACGTTATACGATGTCGCAGAGTATGCCGGTGTCTCTTATCAGACCGTTTCCCGCGTGGTGA
ACCAGGCCAGCCACGTTTCTGCGAAAACGCGGGAAAAAGTGGAAGCGGCGATGGCGGAGCTGAATTACAT
TCCCAACCGCGTGGCACAACAACTGGCGGGCAAACAGTCGTTGCTGATTGGCGTTGCCACCTCCAGTCTG
GCCCTGCACGCGCCGTCGCAAATTGTCGCGGCGATTAAATCTCGCGCCGATCAACTGGGTGCCAGCGTGG
TGGTGTCGATGGTAGAACGAAGCGGCGTCGAAGCCTGTAAAGCGGCGGTGCACAATCTTCTCGCGCAACG
CGTCAGTGGGCTGATCATTAACTATCCGCTGGATGACCAGGATGCCATTGCTGTGGAAGCTGCCTGCACT
AATGTTCCGGCGTTATTTCTTGATGTCTCTGACCAGACACCCATCAACAGTATTATTTTCTCCCATGAAG
ACGGTACGCGACTGGGCGTGGAGCATCTGGTCGCATTGGGTCACCAGCAAATCGCGCTGTTAGCGGGCCC
ATTAAGTTCTGTCTCGGCGCGTCTGCGTCTGGCTGGCTGGCATAAATATCTCACTCGCAATCAAATTCAG
CCGATAGCGGAACGGGAAGGCGACTGGAGTGCCATGTCCGGTTTTCAACAAACCATGCAAATGCTGAATG
AGGGCATCGTTCCCACTGCGATGCTGGTTGCCAACGATCAGATGGCGCTGGGCGCAATGCGCGCCATTAC
CGAGTCCGGGCTGCGCGTTGGTGCGGACATCTCGGTAGTGGGATACGACGATACCGAAGACAGCTCATGT
TATATCCCGCCGTTAACCACCATCAAACAGGATTTTCGCCTGCTGGGGCAAACCAGCGTGGACCGCTTGC
TGCAACTCTCTCAGGGCCAGGCGGTGAAGGGCAATCAGCTGTTGCCCGTCTCACTGGTGAAAAGAAAAAC
CACCCTGGCGCCCAATACGCAAACCGCCTCTCCCCGCGCGTTGGCCGATTCATTAATGCAGCTGGCACGA
CAGGTTTCCCGACTGGAAAGCGGGCAGTGAGCGCAACGCAATTAATGTAAGTTAGCTCACTCATTAGGCA
CCGGGATCTCGACCGATGCCCTTGAGAGCCTTCAACCCAGTCAGCTCCTTCCGGTGGGCGCGGGGCATGA
CTATCGTCGCCGCACTTATGACTGTCTTCTTTATCATGCAACTCGTAGGACAGGTGCCGGCAGCGCTCTG
GGTCATTTTCGGCGAGGACCGCTTTCGCTGGAGCGCGACGATGATCGGCCTGTCGCTTGCGGTATTCGGA
ATCTTGCACGCCCTCGCTCAAGCCTTCGTCACTGGTCCCGCCACCAAACGTTTCGGCGAGAAGCAGGCCA
TTATCGCCGGCATGGCGGCCCCACGGGTGCGCATGATCGTGCTCCTGTCGTTGAGGACCCGGCTAGGCTG
GCGGGGTTGCCTTACTGGTTAGCAGAATGAATCACCGATACGCGAGCGAACGTGAAGCGACTGCTGCTGC
AAAACGTCTGCGACCTGAGCAACAACATGAATGGTCTTCGGTTTCCGTGTTTCGTAAAGTCTGGAAACGC
GGAAGTCAGCGCCCTGCACCATTATGTTCCGGATCTGCATCGCAGGATGCTGCTGGCTACCCTGTGGAAC
ACCTACATCTGTATTAACGAAGCGCTGGCATTGACCCTGAGTGATTTTTCTCTGGTCCCGCCGCATCCAT
ACCGCCAGTTGTTTACCCTCACAACGTTCCAGTAACCGGGCATGTTCATCATCAGTAACCCGTATCGTGA
GCATCCTCTCTCGTTTCATCGGTATCATTACCCCCATGAACAGAAATCCCCCTTACACGGAGGCATCAGT
GACCAAACAGGAAAAAACCGCCCTTAACATGGCCCGCTTTATCAGAAGCCAGACATTAACGCTTCTGGAG
AAACTCAACGAGCTGGACGCGGATGAACAGGCAGACATCTGTGAATCGCTTCACGACCACGCTGATGAGC
TTTACCGCAGCTGCCTCGCGCGTTTCGGTGATGACGGTGAAAACCTCTGACACATGCAGCTCCCGGAGAC
GGTCACAGCTTGTCTGTAAGCGGATGCCGGGAGCAGACAAGCCCGTCAGGGCGCGTCAGCGGGTGTTGGC
GGGTGTCGGGGCGCAGCCATGACCCAGTCACGTAGCGATAGCGGAGTGTATACTGGCTTAACTATGCGGC
ATCAGAGCAGATTGTACTGAGAGTGCACCATTGCGGTGTGAAATACCGCACAGATGCGTAAGGAGAAAAT
ACCGCATCAGGCGCTCTTCCGCTTCCTCGCTCACTGACTCGCTGCGCTCGGTCGTTCGGCTGCGGCGAGC
GGTATCAGCTCACTCAAAGGCGGTAATACGGTTATCCACAGAATCAGGGGATAACGCAGGAAAGAACATG
TGAGCAAAAGGCCAGCAAAAGGCCAGGAACCGTAAAAAGGCCGCGTTGCTGGCGTTTTTCCATAGGCTCC
GCCCCCCTGACGAGCATCACAAAAATCGACGCTCAAGTCAGAGGTGGCGAAACCCGACAGGACTATAAAG
ATACCAGGCGTTTCCCCCTGGAAGCTCCCTCGTGCGCTCTCCTGTTCCGACCCTGCCGCTTACCGGATAC
CTGTCCGCCTTTCTCCCTTCGGGAAGCGTGGCGCTTTCTCATAGCTCACGCTGTAGGTATCTCAGTTCGG
TGTAGGTCGTTCGCTCCAAGCTGGGCTGTGTGCACGAACCCCCCGTTCAGCCCGACCGCTGCGCCTTATC
CGGTAACTATCGTCTTGAGTCCAACCCGGTAAGACACGACTTATCGCCACTGGCAGCAGCCACTGGTAAC
AGGATTAGCAGAGCGAGGTATGTAGGCGGTGCTACAGAGTTCTTGAAGTGGTGGCCTAACTACGGCTACA
CTAGAAGGACAGTATTTGGTATCTGCGCTCTGCTGAAGCCAGTTACCTTCGGAAAAAGAGTTGGTAGCTC
TTGATCCGGCAAACAAACCACCGCTGGTAGCGGTGGTTTTTTTGTTTGCAAGCAGCAGATTACGCGCAGA
AAAAAAGGATCTCAAGAAGATCCTTTGATCTTTTCTACGGGGTCTGACGCTCAGTGGAACGAAAACTCAC
GTTAAGGGATTTTGGTCATGAACAATAAAACTGTCTGCTTACATAAACAGTAATACAAGGGGTGTTATGA
GCCATATTCAACGGGAAACGTCTTGCTCTAGGCCGCGATTAAATTCCAACATGGATGCTGATTTATATGG
GTATAAATGGGCTCGCGATAATGTCGGGCAATCAGGTGCGACAATCTATCGATTGTATGGGAAGCCCGAT
GCGCCAGAGTTGTTTCTGAAACATGGCAAAGGTAGCGTTGCCAATGATGTTACAGATGAGATGGTCAGAC
TAAACTGGCTGACGGAATTTATGCCTCTTCCGACCATCAAGCATTTTATCCGTACTCCTGATGATGCATG
GTTACTCACCACTGCGATCCCCGGGAAAACAGCATTCCAGGTATTAGAAGAATATCCTGATTCAGGTGAA
AATATTGTTGATGCGCTGGCAGTGTTCCTGCGCCGGTTGCATTCGATTCCTGTTTGTAATTGTCCTTTTA
ACAGCGATCGCGTATTTCGTCTCGCTCAGGCGCAATCACGAATGAATAACGGTTTGGTTGATGCGAGTGA
TTTTGATGACGAGCGTAATGGCTGGCCTGTTGAACAAGTCTGGAAAGAAATGCATAAACTTTTGCCATTC
TCACCGGATTCAGTCGTCACTCATGGTGATTTCTCACTTGATAACCTTATTTTTGACGAGGGGAAATTAA
TAGGTTGTATTGATGTTGGACGAGTCGGAATCGCAGACCGATACCAGGATCTTGCCATCCTATGGAACTG
CCTCGGTGAGTTTTCTCCTTCATTACAGAAACGGCTTTTTCAAAAATATGGTATTGATAATCCTGATATG
AATAAATTGCAGTTTCATTTGATGCTCGATGAGTTTTTCTAAGAATTAATTCATGAGCGGATACATATTT
GAATGTATTTAGAAAAATAAACAAATAGGGGTTCCGCGCACATTTCCCCGAAAAGTGCCACCTAAATTGT
AAGCGTTAATATTTTGT
Features (pLannotate 1.2.2; 22 found; start..end, strand, type, name):
      4..432     -  rep_origin     f1 ori (sequence partly withheld): f1 bacteriophage origin of replication; arrow indicates direction of (+) strand synthesis
    469..516     -  terminator     T7 terminator: transcription terminator for bacteriophage T7 RNA polymerase
    524..573     -  CDS            SET1 (fragment): solubility-enhancement tag derived from T7 phage gene 10B
    583..600     -  CDS            9xHis (fragment): 9xHis affinity tag
    619..930     -  CDS            PIK3C2G (fragment): P3C2G_HUMAN - Experimental evidence at protein level: Swiss-Prot protein existence level 1. Generates phosphatidylinositol 3-phosphate (PtdIns3P) and phosphatidylinositol 3,4-bisphosphate (PtdIns(3,4)P2) that act as second messengers. May play a role in SDF1A-stimulated chemotaxis (By similarity). From Homo sapiens (Human).
    934..1230    -  CDS            SMT3: SMT3_YEAST - Experimental evidence at protein level: Swiss-Prot protein existence level 1. Not known; suppressor of MIF2 mutations. From Saccharomyces cerevisiae (strain ATCC 204508 / S288c) (Baker's yeast).
   1238..1257    -  CDS            7xHis (fragment): 6xHis affinity tag
   1289..1311    -  RBS            RBS: efficient ribosome binding site from bacteriophage T7 gene 10 (Olins and Rangwala, 1989)
   1326..1350    -  protein_bind   lac operator: The lac repressor binds to the lac operator to inhibit transcription in E. coli. This inhibition can be relieved by adding lactose or isopropyl-β-D-thiogalactopyranoside (IPTG). lac repressor encoded by lacI
   1351..1369    -  promoter       T7 promoter: promoter for bacteriophage T7 RNA polymerase
   1395..1674    +  CDS            TcR (fragment): tetracycline efflux protein; tet; confers resistance to tetracycline
   1682..1759    +  promoter       lacI promoter: lacI
   1760..2842    +  CDS            lacI: lac repressor; lacI; The lac repressor binds to the lac operator to inhibit transcription in E. coli. This inhibition can be relieved by adding lactose or isopropyl-β-D-thiogalactopyranoside (IPTG).
   2855..2876    +  protein_bind   CAP binding site: CAP binding activates transcription in the presence of cAMP. E. coli catabolite activator protein
   2891..3182    +  CDS            TcR (fragment): tetracycline efflux protein; tet; confers resistance to tetracycline
   3254..3634    -  CDS            YPB1_ECOLX: Protein predicted: Swiss-Prot protein existence level 4. From Escherichia coli.
   3651..3842    +  CDS            rop: Rop protein, which maintains plasmids at low copy number; rop
   3944..4083    +  misc_feature   bom: basis of mobility region from pBR322
   4269..4857    -  rep_origin     ori: high-copy-number ColE1/pMB1/pBR322/pUC origin of replication
   4979..5794    +  CDS            KanR: aminoglycoside phosphotransferase; aph(3')-Ia; confers resistance to kanamycin in bacteria or G418 (Geneticin®) in eukaryotes
   5803..5860    -  promoter       AmpR promoter (fragment): bla
   5886..5909    -  rep_origin     M13 ori (fragment): M13 bacteriophage origin of replication; arrow indicates direction of (+) strand synthesis
