[The description below was written by a language model from this plasmid's Addgene catalogue record and pLannotate feature annotations shown in this document.]
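Description:
pAIP4_2WWE is a bacterial expression plasmid built on a pET29b backbone for producing a fragment of human PI3K-C2-gamma (PIK3C2G) in Escherichia coli. It replicates from a ColE1/pMB1-type origin and is selected with kanamycin through an aminoglycoside phosphotransferase gene. The catalogue lists it as high copy, although the feature table also shows the rop gene and the pBR322 bom region typical of pET vectors. An f1 origin is present, along with short remnants of a tetracycline resistance gene that are backbone residue rather than functional markers.

The expression cassette is driven by a T7 promoter with an adjacent lac operator, followed by the T7 gene 10 ribosome binding site. The plasmid carries its own lacI gene, so transcription depends on a host supplying T7 RNA polymerase and is inducible with IPTG. The open reading frame begins with a polyhistidine tag (recorded as 10x His) fused to yeast Smt3, the SUMO homologue, which serves as a solubility partner and as a recognition element for SUMO-specific protease cleavage. Directly downstream is the 312 bp insert, named for the structure identifier 2WWE. At that size it encodes only a small domain of the kinase, not the full-length enzyme, and the record does not say which domain. The insert came from synthetic DNA and was placed by Golden Gate assembly, with both BsaI sites destroyed. The annotation also detects a His-tag fragment and a solubility-tag fragment between the insert and the T7 terminator, but the record does not indicate whether these are translated. The associated work concerns high-throughput protein purification using protease elution, which fits the His-Smt3 design.
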