Addgene plasmid #234210: pAIP4_2WWE
Purpose: Heterologous protein expression of PI3K-C2-gamma in Escherichia coli
Depositing lab: Christopher Bahl. Depositing organization: AI Proteins. Publication: Facile, high-throughput protein purification enabled by high-efficiency protease elution. Cárcamo Noriega EN, Truebridge IS, Teets FD 3rd, Bowman JW 3rd, Rodriguez N, Howard TA, Bahl CD. Protein Sci. 2026 Sep;35(9):e70746. doi: 10.1002/pro.70746. PubMed 42555168.
Backbone
  Vector backbone: pET29b
  Backbone size w/o insert (bp): 5679
  Vector type: Bacterial Expression
Growth in bacteria
  Bacterial resistance: Kanamycin, 50 μg/mL
  Growth temperature: 37°C
  Growth strain: DH10B
  Copy number: High Copy
Gene/Insert
  Gene/Insert name: 2WWE (alt names: P3C2G_HUMAN; Phosphatidylinositol 4-phosphate 3-kinase C2 domain-containing subunit gamma (PI3K-C2-gamma) (EC 2.7.1.154))
  Species: H. sapiens (human)
  Insert size (bp): 312
  Entrez Gene: PIK3C2G (a.k.a. PI3K-C2-gamma, PI3K-C2GAMMA)
  Promoter: T7
  Tag / fusion protein: 10x HisTag-Smt3 (N terminal on backbone)
  Cloning method: Golden Gate
  Sequencing primers: 5′ T7-promoter; 3′ T7-Term
Resource information
  A portion of this plasmid was derived from a plasmid made by: Synthetic DNA
Terms and licenses: Academic/Nonprofit Terms; Industry Terms
Depositor comments: 5' cloning site: BsaI (destroyed), 3' cloning site: BsaI (destroyed). Phosphatidylinositol 4-phosphate 3-kinase C2 domain-containing subunit gamma (PI3K-C2-gamma) (PtdIns-3-kinase C2 subunit gamma) (EC 2.7.1.154) (Phosphoinositide 3-kinase-C2-gamma)
How to cite: pAIP4_2WWE was a gift from Christopher Bahl (Addgene plasmid # 234210 ; http://n2t.net/addgene:234210 ; RRID:Addgene_234210)
